Addgene plasmid #212431: pTwist-SARS-CoV-2 Spike-deltaC18 V70F (TTT)
Purpose: Encodes SARS-CoV-2 spike V70F for pseudovirus production
Depositing lab: Alejandro Balazs. Depositing organization: Massachusetts General Hospital. Publication: Ongoing evolution of SARS-CoV-2 drives escape from mRNA vaccine-induced humoral immunity. Roederer AL, Cao Y, Denis KS, Sheehan ML, Li CJ, Lam EC, Gregory DJ, Poznansky MC, Iafrate AJ, Canaday DH, Gravenstein S, Garcia-Beltran WF, Balazs AB. medRxiv [Preprint]. 2024 Mar 7:2024.03.05.24303815. doi: 10.1101/2024.03.05.24303815. PubMed 38496628.
Backbone
  Vector backbone: pTwist-CMV-BetaGlobin-WPRE-Neo
  Backbone manufacturer: Twist
  Vector type: Mammalian Expression
Growth in bacteria
  Bacterial resistance: Ampicillin, 100 μg/mL
  Growth temperature: 37°C
  Growth strain: NEB Stable
  Copy number: High Copy
Gene/Insert
  Gene/Insert name: SARS-CoV-2 Spike V70F
  Species: Severe acute respiratory syndrome coronavirus 2
  Mutation: V70F
  Entrez Gene: S (a.k.a. GU280_gp02, spike glycoprotein)
  Promoter: CAG
  Cloning method: Ligation Independent Cloning
Terms and licenses: Academic/Nonprofit Terms; Industry Terms: Not Available to Industry
Depositor comments: Please visit https://www.medrxiv.org/content/10.1101/2024.03.05.24303815v1 for medRxiv preprint.
How to cite: pTwist-SARS-CoV-2 Spike-deltaC18 V70F (TTT) was a gift from Alejandro Balazs (Addgene plasmid # 212431 ; http://n2t.net/addgene:212431 ; RRID:Addgene_212431)
