[The description below was written by a language model from this plasmid's Addgene catalogue record and pLannotate feature annotations shown in this document.]
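Description:
pTwist-SARS-CoV-2 Spike-deltaC18 V70F (TTT) is a mammalian expression plasmid of about 10.5 kb, built on the commercial pTwist-CMV-BetaGlobin-WPRE-Neo backbone, that encodes the SARS-CoV-2 spike glycoprotein carrying the V70F substitution. The name indicates that the phenylalanine is specified by a TTT codon and that the spike lacks its C-terminal 18 residues. This kind of cytoplasmic tail truncation is commonly used to improve spike incorporation into pseudotyped particles, and the annotated coding region length is consistent with a slightly shortened spike. In bacteria the plasmid replicates from a high-copy ColE1/pUC-type origin and is selected with ampicillin through the β-lactamase gene.

The spike open reading frame sits downstream of a CMV enhancer, CMV promoter elements and a truncated human β-globin intron, which promotes splicing-enhanced expression. The catalogue entry lists the promoter as CAG, but the backbone name and the feature table point to a CMV enhancer/promoter with a β-globin intron, so the record is not fully consistent here. A WPRE follows the coding sequence to boost transcript stability and export, and an SV40 polyadenylation signal terminates the transcript. The expression unit is flanked by short β-globin insulator elements and by bacterial and T7 terminators that isolate it from neighbouring transcription. A separate cassette, consisting of the SV40 early promoter, the neomycin phosphotransferase gene and a bGH poly(A) signal, allows G418 selection in mammalian cells.

The stated purpose is to supply spike V70F as the envelope protein for pseudovirus production. The associated study concerns SARS-CoV-2 evolution and escape from vaccine-induced humoral immunity.
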