Features (pLannotate 1.2.2; 21 found; start..end, strand, type, name):
    230..1090    +  CDS            AmpR: β-lactamase; bla; confers resistance to ampicillin, carbenicillin, and related antibiotics
   1103..1239    +  terminator     rrnG terminator: transcription terminator from the E. coli ribosomal RNA rrnG operon (Albrechtsen et al., 1991)
   1391..1462    +  misc_feature   5' β-globin insulator: insulator upstream of the human β-globin locus (Farrell et al., 2002)
   1467..1513    -  terminator     T7 terminator: transcription terminator for bacteriophage T7 RNA polymerase
   1531..1579    -  polyA_signal   poly(A) signal: synthetic polyadenylation signal
   1660..1963    +  enhancer       CMV enhancer: human cytomegalovirus immediate early enhancer
   2036..2053    -  promoter       CMV promoter (fragment): human cytomegalovirus (CMV) immediate early promoter
   2116..2167    +  promoter       CMVd2 promoter: truncated human cytomegalovirus (CMV) immediate early promoter that yields moderately reduced expression relative to the full-length promoter
   2301..2776    +  intron         β-globin intron: internally truncated intron from human β-globin
   2835..6599    +  CDS            S: SPIKE_SARS2 - Experimental evidence at protein level: Swiss-Prot protein existence level 1. [Spike glycoprotein]: May down-regulate host tetherin (BST2) by lysosomal degradation, thereby counteracting its antiviral activity. From Severe acute respiratory syndrome coronavirus 2 (2019-nCoV) (SARS-CoV-2).
   6673..7261    +  misc_feature   WPRE: woodchuck hepatitis virus posttranscriptional regulatory element
   7314..7435    -  polyA_signal   SV40 poly(A) signal: SV40 polyadenylation signal
   7458..7527    -  CDS            large T antigen (fragment): large T antigen from SV40 (simian virus 40)
   7550..7596    +  terminator     T7 terminator: transcription terminator for bacteriophage T7 RNA polymerase
   7626..7762    +  terminator     rrnG terminator: transcription terminator from the E. coli ribosomal RNA rrnG operon (Albrechtsen et al., 1991)
   7807..7878    +  misc_feature   3' β-globin insulator: insulator downstream of the human β-globin locus (Farrell et al., 2002)
   7923..8119    +  promoter       SV40 promoter: SV40 early promoter
   8133..8924    +  CDS            neo: KKA2_KLEPN - Also known as kan, nptII. Experimental evidence at protein level: Swiss-Prot protein existence level 1. Resistance to kanamycin, neomycin, paromomycin, ribostamycin, butirosin and gentamicin B. From Klebsiella pneumoniae.
   8938..9162    +  polyA_signal   bGH poly(A) signal: bovine growth hormone polyadenylation signal
   9358..9946    -  rep_origin     ori: high-copy-number ColE1/pMB1/pBR322/pUC origin of replication
  10118..10182   -  CDS            bla(M) (fragment): β-lactamase lacking the signal sequence; bla(M); allows cytosolic expression of β-lactamase
>Addgene plasmid #212431 | pTwist-SARS-CoV-2 Spike-deltaC18 V70F (TTT) | addgene full sequence | sequence record 446837 | Addgene NGS Result
CCTCTCAGTGCGAGTCTCGACGATCCATATCGTTGCTTGGCAGTCAGCCAGTCGGAATCCAGCTTGGGAC
CCAGGAAGTCCAATCGTCAGATATTGTACTCAAGCCTGGTCACGGCAGCGTACCGATCTGTTTAAACCTA
GATATTGATAGTCTGATCGGTCAACGTATAATCGAGTCCTAGCTTTTGCAAACATCTATCAAGAGACAGG
ATCAGCAGGAGGCTTTCGCATGAGTATTCAACATTTCCGTGTCGCCCTTATTCCCTTTTTTGCGGCATTT
TGCCTTCCTGTTTTTGCTCACCCAGAAACGCTGGTGAAAGTAAAAGATGCTGAAGATCAGTTGGGTGCGC
GAGTGGGTTACATCGAACTGGATCTCAACAGCGGTAAGATCCTTGAGAGTTTTCGCCCCGAAGAACGCTT
TCCAATGATGAGCACTTTTAAAGTTCTGCTATGTGGCGCGGTATTATCCCGTATTGACGCCGGGCAAGAG
CAACTCGGTCGCCGCATACACTATTCTCAGAATGACTTGGTTGAGTATTCACCAGTCACAGAAAAGCATC
TTACGGATGGCATGACAGTAAGAGAATTATGCAGTGCTGCCATAACCATGAGTGATAACACTGCGGCCAA
CTTACTTCTGACAACGATTGGAGGACCGAAGGAGCTAACCGCTTTTTTGCACAACATGGGGGATCATGTA
ACTCGCCTTGATCGTTGGGAACCGGAGCTGAATGAAGCCATACCAAACGACGAGCGTGACACCACGATGC
CTGTAGCAATGGCAACAACCTTGCGTAAACTATTAACTGGCGAACTACTTACTCTAGCTTCCCGGCAACA
GTTGATAGACTGGATGGAGGCGGATAAAGTTGCAGGACCACTTCTGCGCTCGGCCCTTCCGGCTGGCTGG
TTTATTGCTGATAAATCTGGAGCCGGTGAGCGTGGGTCTCGCGGTATCATTGCAGCACTGGGGCCAGATG
GTAAGCCCTCCCGTATCGTAGTTATCTACACGACGGGGAGTCAGGCAACTATGGATGAACGAAATAGACA
GATCGCTGAGATAGGTGCCTCACTGATTAAGCATTGGTAACCGATTCTAGGTGCATTGGCGCAGAAAAAA
ATGCCTGATGCGACGCTGCGCGTCTTATACTCCCACATATGCCAGATTCAGCAACGGATACGGCTTCCCC
AACTTGCCCACTTCCATACGTGTCCTCCTTACCAGAAATTTATCCTTAAGATCCCGAATCGTTTAAACTC
GACTCTGGCTCTATCGAATCTCCGTCGTTTCGAGCTTACGCGAACAGCCGTGGCGCTCATTTGCTCGTCG
GGCATCGAATCTCGTCAGCTATCGTCAGCTTACCTTTTTGGCAGCGATCGCGGCTCCCGACATCTTGGAC
CATTAGCTCCACAGGTATCTTCTTCCCTCTAGTGGTCATAACAGCAGCTTCAGCTACCTCTCAATTCAAA
AAACCCCTCAAGACCCGTTTAGAGGCCCCAAGGGGTTATGCTATCAATCGTTGCGTTACACACACAAAAA
ACCAACACACATCCATCTTCGATGGATAGCGATTTTATTATCTAACTGCTGATCGAGTGTAGCCAGATCT
AGTAATCAATTACGGGGTCATTAGTTCATAGCCCATATATGGAGTTCCGCGTTACATAACTTACGGTAAA
TGGCCCGCCTGGCTGACCGCCCAACGACCCCCGCCCATTGACGTCAATAATGACGTATGTTCCCATAGTA
ACGCCAATAGGGACTTTCCATTGACGTCAATGGGTGGAGTATTTACGGTAAACTGCCCACTTGGCAGTAC
ATCAAGTGTATCATATGCCAAGTACGCCCCCTATTGACGTCAATGACGGTAAATGGCCCGCCTGGCATTA
TGCCCAGTACATGACCTTATGGGACTTTCCTACTTGGCAGTACATCTACGTATTAGTCATCGCTATTACC
ATGCTGATGCGGTTTTGGCAGTACATCAATGGGCGTGGATAGCGGTTTGACTCACGGGGATTTCCAAGTC
TCCACCCCATTGACGTCAATGGGAGTTTGTTTTGGCACCAAAATCAACGGGACTTTCCAAAATGTCGTAA
CAACTCCGCCCCATTGACGCAAATGGGCGGTAGGCGTGTACGGTGGGAGGTCTATATAAGCAGAGCTGGT
TTAGTGAACCGTCAGATCGCCTGGAGACGCCATCCACGCTGTTTTGACCTCCATAGAAGACACCGGGACC
GATCCAGCCTCCCCTCGAAGCTTACATGTGGTACCGAGCTCGGATCCTGAGAACTTCAGGGTGAGTCTAT
GGGACCCTTGATGTTTTCTTTCCCCTTCTTTTCTATGGTTAAGTTCATGTCATAGGAAGGGGAGAAGTAA
CAGGGTACACATATTGACCAAATCAGGGTAATTTTGCATTTGTAATTTTAAAAAATGCTTTCTTCTTTTA
ATATACTTTTTTGTTTATCTTATTTCTAATACTTTCCCTAATCTCTTTCTTTCAGGGCAATAATGATACA
ATGTATCATGCCTCTTTGCACCATTCTAAAGAATAACAGTGATAATTTCTGGGTTAAGGCAATAGCAATA
TTTCTGCATATAAATATTTCTGCATATAAATTGTAACTGATGTAAGAGGTTTCATATTGCTAATAGCAGC
TACAATCCAGCTACCATTCTGCTTTTATTTTATGGTTGGGATAAGGCTGGATTATTCTGAGTCCAAGCTA
GGCCCTTTTGCTAATCATGTTCATACCTCTTATCTTCCTCCCACAGCTCCTGGGCAACGTGCTGGTCTGT
GTGCTGGCCCATCACTTTGGCAAAGGCGGCCGCCATGTTTGTGTTCCTCGTTCTCCTGCCCCTCGTTTCT
TCCCAATGCGTGAACCTCACAACTAGAACGCAGCTCCCACCCGCTTACACGAACTCTTTTACTCGTGGAG
TATACTATCCCGATAAAGTCTTTAGGTCCAGTGTCCTTCATTCTACTCAAGACCTTTTCCTGCCATTCTT
CTCAAATGTCACCTGGTTCCATGCTATCCACTTTTCTGGCACCAACGGAACTAAACGATTTGATAATCCC
GTCTTGCCATTTAACGATGGCGTATACTTTGCCTCAACGGAGAAGTCCAACATTATCCGGGGATGGATAT
TTGGCACCACCCTGGACTCCAAGACACAGTCTCTCCTCATTGTGAACAACGCCACCAATGTCGTCATCAA
AGTCTGTGAATTTCAATTTTGTAACGATCCCTTTCTCGGGGTTTATTATCATAAGAATAACAAGTCTTGG
ATGGAGTCAGAGTTCCGCGTTTACAGTTCCGCTAACAACTGTACTTTTGAGTACGTTTCCCAACCATTTC
TCATGGATCTTGAAGGGAAGCAAGGCAACTTCAAGAATCTCCGCGAATTTGTGTTTAAGAATATAGACGG
CTACTTCAAAATTTATAGCAAGCATACCCCGATAAATCTGGTTCGGGATCTCCCTCAAGGCTTCTCCGCG
TTGGAACCCCTCGTGGACTTGCCGATTGGCATCAACATCACCCGGTTCCAAACCCTTCTTGCCCTTCATC
GAAGCTACCTCACGCCTGGCGACAGTAGTAGTGGTTGGACAGCGGGCGCAGCAGCCTACTATGTGGGATA
TTTGCAACCACGCACCTTTCTTCTCAAATATAACGAAAACGGAACAATTACCGATGCCGTAGACTGTGCC
CTCGATCCCCTGTCCGAAACTAAATGCACACTCAAGTCCTTCACAGTTGAGAAAGGCATATACCAAACCA
GTAACTTCCGCGTCCAACCCACCGAATCCATTGTTCGATTCCCTAACATCACCAATTTGTGTCCTTTCGG
TGAAGTATTTAATGCCACTCGATTTGCATCAGTTTATGCCTGGAATCGCAAGCGAATATCAAATTGTGTT
GCAGATTATAGTGTCCTGTATAATAGCGCATCATTCAGCACTTTTAAGTGTTATGGGGTCAGCCCTACGA
AATTGAATGACTTGTGTTTTACCAACGTTTACGCAGATTCTTTCGTCATACGCGGCGACGAAGTCCGACA
GATTGCACCGGGGCAAACCGGAAAGATAGCAGACTATAATTATAAGTTGCCGGATGACTTCACCGGCTGC
GTTATAGCATGGAACTCCAATAATCTCGATTCAAAAGTCGGCGGCAACTATAATTATCTTTACCGCCTGT
TTCGCAAGTCAAATCTGAAGCCCTTTGAACGTGACATCTCCACCGAAATTTATCAAGCTGGCAGCACCCC
ATGTAATGGAGTGGAAGGGTTTAACTGTTATTTTCCCCTTCAATCATACGGATTTCAACCAACAAATGGG
GTGGGCTATCAACCATATCGGGTGGTAGTCTTGAGCTTTGAGCTGCTCCACGCACCGGCTACAGTTTGCG
GACCGAAGAAAAGCACTAACCTGGTGAAGAATAAATGTGTGAACTTCAACTTTAATGGGCTCACCGGAAC
AGGGGTGCTGACAGAATCAAACAAGAAATTTCTCCCTTTTCAACAATTTGGTAGAGACATTGCCGATACC
ACAGATGCCGTCCGCGATCCGCAAACACTGGAAATCCTCGATATAACACCCTGTAGCTTCGGCGGGGTCA
GCGTGATAACTCCCGGAACGAACACATCCAACCAAGTGGCTGTCCTGTATCAAGATGTCAACTGTACCGA
AGTCCCTGTGGCGATACACGCCGACCAACTGACACCCACCTGGAGAGTCTACTCAACAGGTTCCAATGTC
TTTCAAACTAGAGCGGGTTGTCTCATTGGCGCTGAGCATGTCAATAATTCATACGAATGTGATATTCCTA
TTGGGGCAGGAATCTGTGCGTCTTATCAAACTCAAACGAACTCACCACGGCGCGCTCGCTCAGTAGCCAG
CCAGTCCATAATCGCCTATACCATGAGTCTCGGGGCTGAGAACTCCGTGGCTTATTCAAACAATTCCATC
GCAATCCCAACTAACTTTACCATTAGCGTTACCACGGAAATCTTGCCCGTCAGCATGACTAAGACGAGCG
TAGACTGTACGATGTATATCTGTGGGGATTCCACCGAGTGTAGCAACCTCTTGCTTCAATACGGGTCTTT
CTGTACTCAACTCAACCGAGCATTGACCGGAATTGCGGTCGAACAAGACAAGAATACCCAAGAGGTGTTC
GCACAAGTAAAGCAAATATACAAAACGCCGCCAATCAAAGATTTTGGCGGGTTTAATTTTAGCCAAATAC
TGCCAGACCCATCTAAGCCTTCAAAACGCAGCTTTATCGAGGATCTGCTGTTCAACAAAGTTACGTTGGC
TGACGCGGGTTTCATTAAGCAGTATGGGGATTGTTTGGGAGACATTGCGGCCCGCGACCTTATCTGTGCT
CAAAAATTCAATGGGTTGACAGTTCTGCCCCCTCTGCTCACTGATGAGATGATTGCACAGTATACATCAG
CATTGTTGGCAGGAACCATTACATCCGGCTGGACTTTTGGCGCGGGTGCGGCCCTTCAAATACCTTTCGC
TATGCAAATGGCTTACAGATTCAATGGGATTGGTGTCACGCAAAATGTATTGTATGAAAATCAGAAGCTG
ATCGCTAATCAATTTAACAGCGCGATTGGCAAGATCCAAGATTCACTGTCAAGCACAGCGTCCGCCCTCG
GCAAACTCCAAGATGTTGTGAATCAAAACGCCCAGGCCCTGAATACCCTCGTGAAGCAACTGAGTTCTAA
CTTCGGCGCAATCTCCAGCGTCCTCAACGACATATTGTCCAGACTTGATAAGGTGGAAGCCGAGGTGCAA
ATTGATCGGCTCATCACAGGCAGGCTCCAGTCACTCCAAACTTATGTGACACAACAGTTGATCCGGGCTG
CTGAGATACGAGCAAGCGCCAACCTGGCCGCCACTAAAATGTCAGAGTGCGTGCTCGGGCAGTCCAAACG
GGTTGACTTTTGTGGCAAGGGCTATCACTTGATGTCCTTCCCCCAATCCGCCCCACATGGAGTGGTCTTT
CTCCACGTCACTTATGTCCCTGCTCAAGAGAAGAACTTTACGACAGCTCCAGCAATCTGTCACGATGGCA
AAGCGCACTTTCCCAGGGAAGGCGTTTTCGTCAGTAATGGCACGCATTGGTTTGTGACCCAAAGGAATTT
CTATGAACCCCAAATCATAACCACTGACAATACATTTGTCTCAGGCAACTGTGATGTGGTCATTGGGATC
GTGAACAACACGGTATATGATCCCCTGCAACCCGAGTTGGATAGCTTCAAAGAGGAATTGGATAAATACT
TTAAGAATCATACTTCACCCGATGTTGATCTCGGGGACATATCAGGAATAAATGCAAGTGTCGTCAACAT
TCAGAAAGAGATTGATCGCCTTAATGAGGTCGCCAAGAACTTGAATGAATCTTTGATCGACTTGCAAGAA
CTGGGCAAATACGAACAATATATTAAATGGCCCTGGTACATTTGGTTGGGCTTTATCGCCGGACTTATAG
CTATCGTTATGGTCACAATTATGTTGTGCTGTATGACTAGCTGTTGTTCCTGCTTGAAAGGATGTTGCAG
TTGCGGATCTTGTTGTAAATAAAGGATCCTCTAGAAGTTGTCTCCTCCTGCACTGACTGACTGATACAAT
CGATTTCTGGATCCGCAGGCCTAATCAACCTCTGGATTACAAAATTTGTGAAAGATTGACTGGTATTCTT
AACTATGTTGCTCCTTTTACGCTATGTGGATACGCTGCTTTAATGCCTTTGTATCATGCTATTGCTTCCC
GTATGGCTTTCATTTTCTCCTCCTTGTATAAATCCTGGTTGCTGTCTCTTTATGAGGAGTTGTGGCCCGT
TGTCAGGCAACGTGGCGTGGTGTGCACTGTGTTTGCTGACGCAACCCCCACTGGTTGGGGCATTGCCACC
ACCTGTCAGCTCCTTTCCGGGACTTTCGCTTTCCCCCTCCCTATTGCCACGGCGGAACTCATCGCCGCCT
GCCTTGCCCGCTGCTGGACAGGGGCTCGGCTGTTGGGCACTGACAATTCCGTGGTGTTGTCGGGGAAGCT
GACGTCCTTTCCATGGCTGCTCGCCTGTGTTGCCACCTGGATTCTGCGCGGGACGTCCTTCTGCTACGTC
CCTTCGGCCCTCAATCCAGCGGACCTTCCTTCCCGCGGCCTGCTGCCGGCTCTGCGGCCTCTTCCGCGTC
TTCGCCTTCGCCCTCAGACGAGTCGGATCTCCCTTTGGGCCGCCTCCCCGCCTGTCTAGCTTGACTGACT
GAGATACAGCGTACCTTCAGCTCACAGACATGATAAGATACATTGATGAGTTTGGACAAACCACAACTAG
AATGCAGTGAAAAAAATGCTTTATTTGTGAAATTTGTGATGCTATTGCTTTATTTGTAACCATTATAAGC
TGCAATAAACAAGTTAACAACAACAATTGCATTCATTTTATGTTTCAGGTTCAGGGGGAGGTGTGGGAGG
TTTTTTAAAGCAAGTAAAACCTCTACAAATGTGGTATTGGCCCATCTCTATCGGTATCGTAGCATAACCC
CTTGGGGCCTCTAAACGGGTCTTGAGGGGTTTTTTGTGCCCCTCGGGCCGGATTGCTATCTACCGGCATT
GGCGCAGAAAAAAATGCCTGATGCGACGCTGCGCGTCTTATACTCCCACATATGCCAGATTCAGCAACGG
ATACGGCTTCCCCAACTTGCCCACTTCCATACGTGTCCTCCTTACCAGAAATTTATCCTTAAGGTCGTCA
GCTATCCTGCAGGCGATCTCTCGATTTCGATCAAGACATTCCTTTAATGGTCTTTTCTGGACACCACTAG
GGGTCAGAAGTAGTTCATCAAACTTTCTTCCCTCCCTAATCTCATTGGTTACCTTGGGCTATCGAAACTT
AATTAAGCGATCTGCATCTCAATTAGTCAGCAACCATAGTCCCGCCCCTAACTCCGCCCATCCCGCCCCT
AACTCCGCCCAGTTCCGCCCATTCTCCGCCCCATCGCTGACTAATTTTTTTTATTTATGCAGAGGCCGAG
GCCGCCTCGGCCTCTGAGCTATTCCAGAAGTAGTGAGGAGGCTTTTTTGGAGGCCTAGGCTTTTGCAAAG
GAGGTAGCCAACATGATTGAACAAGATGGATTGCACGCAGGTTCTCCCGCCGCTTGGGTGGAGAGGCTAT
TCGGCTATGACTGGGCACAACAGACAATCGGCTGCTCTGATGCCGCCGTGTTCCGGCTGTCAGCGCAGGG
GCGCCCGGTTCTTTTTGTCAAGACCGACCTGTCCGGTGCCCTGAATGAACTCCAGGACGAGGCAGCGCGG
CTATCGTGGCTGGCCACGACGGGCGTTCCTTGCGCAGCTGTGCTCGACGTTGTCACTGAAGCGGGAAGGG
ACTGGCTGCTATTGGGCGAAGTGCCGGGGCAGGATCTCCTGTCATCTCACCTTGCTCCTGCCGAGAAAGT
ATCCATCATGGCTGATGCAATGCGGCGGCTGCATACGCTTGATCCGGCTACCTGCCCATTCGACCACCAA
GCGAAACATCGCATCGAGCGAGCACGTACTCGGATGGAAGCCGGTCTTGTCGATCAGGATGATCTGGACG
AAGAGCATCAGGGGCTCGCGCCAGCCGAACTGTTCGCCAGGCTCAAGGCGCGGATGCCCGACGGCGAGGA
TCTCGTCGTGACCCACGGCGATGCCTGCTTGCCGAATATCATGGTGGAAAATGGCCGCTTTTCTGGATTC
ATCGACTGTGGCCGGCTGGGTGTGGCGGACCGCTATCAGGACATAGCGTTGGCTACCCGTGATATTGCTG
AAGAGCTTGGCGGCGAATGGGCTGACCGCTTCCTCGTGCTTTACGGTATCGCCGCTCCCGATTCGCAGCG
CATCGCCTTCTATCGCCTTCTTGACGAGTTCTTCTAGTATGTAAGCCCTGTGCCTTCTAGTTGCCAGCCA
TCTGTTGTTTGCCCCTCCCCCGTGCCTTCCTTGACCCTGGAAGGTGCCACTCCCACTGTCCTTTCCTAAT
AAAATGAGGAAATTGCATCGCATTGTCTGAGTAGGTGTCATTCTATTCTGGGGGGTGGGGTGGGGCAGGA
CAGCAAGGGGGAGGATTGGGAAGACAATAGCAGGCATGCTGGGGATGCGGTGGGCTCTATGGTTAATTAA
CCAGTCAAGTCAGCTACTTGGCGAGATCGACTTGTCTGGGTTTCGACTACGCTCAGAATTGCGTCAGTCA
AGTTCGATCTGGTCCTTGCTATTGCACCCGTTCTCCGATTACGAGTTTCATTTAAATCATGTGAGCAAAA
GGCCAGCAAAAGGCCAGGAACCGTAAAAAGGCCGCGTTGCTGGCGTTTTTCCATAGGCTCCGCCCCCCTG
ACGAGCATCACAAAAATCGACGCTCAAGTCAGAGGTGGCGAAACCCGACAGGACTATAAAGATACCAGGC
GTTTCCCCCTGGAAGCTCCCTCGTGCGCTCTCCTGTTCCGACCCTGCCGCTTACCGGATACCTGTCCGCC
TTTCTCCCTTCGGGAAGCGTGGCGCTTTCTCATAGCTCACGCTGTAGGTATCTCAGTTCGGTGTAGGTCG
TTCGCTCCAAGCTGGGCTGTGTGCACGAACCCCCCGTTCAGCCCGACCGCTGCGCCTTATCCGGTAACTA
TCGTCTTGAGTCCAACCCGGTAAGACACGACTTATCGCCACTGGCAGCAGCCACTGGTAACAGGATTAGC
AGAGCGAGGTATGTAGGCGGTGCTACAGAGTTCTTGAAGTGGTGGCCTAACTACGGCTACACTAGAAGAA
CAGTATTTGGTATCTGCGCTCTGCTGAAGCCAGTTACCTTCGGAAAAAGAGTTGGTAGCTCTTGATCCGG
CAAACAAACCACCGCTGGTAGCGGTGGTTTTTTTGTTTGCAAGCAGCAGATTACGCGCAGAAAAAAAGGA
TCTCAAGAAGATCCTTTGATCTTTTCTACGGGGTCTGACGCTCAGTGGAACGAAAACTCACGTTAAGGGA
TTTTGGTCATGAGATTATCAAAAAGGATCTTCACCTAGATCCTTTTAAATTAAAAATGAAGTTTTAAATC
AATCTAAAGTATATATGAGTAAACTTGGTCTGACAGTTACCAATGCTTAATCAGTGAGGCACCTATCTCA
GCGATCTGTCTATTTCGTTCATCCATAGTTGCATTTAAATTTCCGAACTCTCCAAGGCCCTCGTCGGAAA
ATCTTCAAACCTTTCGTCCGATCCATCTTGCAGGCTACCTCTCGAACGAACTATCGCAAGTCTCTTGGCC
GGCCTTGCGCCTTGGCTATTGCTTGGCAGCGCCTATCGCCAGGTATTACTCCAATCCCGAATATCCGAGA
TCGGGATCACCCGAGAGAAGTTCAACCTACATCCTCAATCCCGATCTATCCGAGATCCGAGGAATATCGA
AATCGGGGCGCGCCTGGTGTACCGAGAACGAT
